Addgene plasmid #97129: Tol2-lyzC-microRNA 457a-Dendra2
Purpose: overexpression of microRNA and Dendra2 in Zebrafish
Depositing lab: Qing Deng. Depositing organization: Purdue University. Publication: Phenotypical microRNA screen reveals a noncanonical role of CDK2 in regulating neutrophil migration. Hsu AY, Wang D, Liu S, Lu J, Syahirah R, Bennin DA, Huttenlocher A, Umulis DM, Wan J, Deng Q. Proc Natl Acad Sci U S A. 2019 Aug 26. pii: 1905221116. doi: 10.1073/pnas.1905221116. PubMed 31451657.
Backbone
  Vector backbone: Tol2
  Vector type: Zebrafish
Growth in bacteria
  Bacterial resistance: Ampicillin, 100 μg/mL
  Growth temperature: 37°C
  Growth strain: DH5alpha
  Copy number: High Copy
Gene/Insert
  Gene/Insert name: microRNA 457a Dendra2
  Species: D. rerio (zebrafish)
  Cloning method: Ligation Independent Cloning
Terms and licenses: Academic/Nonprofit Terms; Industry Terms: Not Available to Industry
How to cite: Tol2-lyzC-microRNA 457a-Dendra2 was a gift from Qing Deng (Addgene plasmid # 97129 ; http://n2t.net/addgene:97129 ; RRID:Addgene_97129)
