[The description below was written by a language model from this plasmid's Addgene catalogue record and pLannotate feature annotations shown in this document.]
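Description:
Tol2-lyzC-microRNA 457a-Dendra2 is an 8.1 kb zebrafish transgenesis plasmid built on a Tol2 transposon backbone and intended to overexpress a zebrafish microRNA together with the fluorescent protein Dendra2. In bacteria it is a high-copy plasmid carrying a ColE1/pUC-type origin and a β-lactamase gene under its own promoter for ampicillin selection. Remnants of a pBluescript-type cloning vector are also present, including lac promoter/operator elements, a T3 promoter, and partial f1 and M13 phage origins.

The annotated payload consists of a complete Dendra2 coding sequence, a green-to-red photoconvertible protein, followed by a short SV40 large T antigen fragment and the SV40 polyadenylation signal. The automated annotation does not label the promoter, the microRNA, or the Tol2 arms. The name indicates a lyzC (lysozyme C) promoter, which is commonly used to drive neutrophil-restricted expression in zebrafish, and this would fit the unannotated region upstream of Dendra2. A small zebrafish β-actin fragment lies in this upstream region, and the microRNA 457a sequence presumably sits somewhere between it and the reporter, although the record does not state the exact arrangement. The short medaka tyrosinase match probably reflects sequence carried along with the Tol2 element, which was originally isolated from that locus in medaka.

When supplied with Tol2 transposase, the cassette between the transposon ends can integrate into the zebrafish genome. Cells overexpressing the microRNA are then marked by Dendra2 fluorescence and can be tracked by photoconversion. The associated publication describes a phenotypic microRNA screen for regulators of neutrophil migration, consistent with this plasmid being one member of a series of microRNA overexpression constructs.
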