Features (pLannotate 1.2.2; 16 found; start..end, strand, type, name):
   1772..1894    +  CDS            actba (fragment): ACTB1_DANRE - Also known as bact, bactin1, bactzf. Experimental evidence at protein level: Swiss-Prot protein existence level 1. Actin is a highly conserved protein that polymerizes to produce filaments that form cross-linked networks in the cytoplasm of cells. Actin exists in both monomeric (G-actin) and polymeric (F-actin) forms, both forms playing key functions, such as cell motility and contraction. In addition to their role in the cytoplasmic cytoskeleton, G- and F-actin also localize in the nucleus, and regulate gene transcription and motility and repair of damaged DNA. From Danio rerio
   3233..3251    -  misc_feature   MCS (fragment): pBluescript multiple cloning site
   3266..3955    +  CDS            Dendra2: Dendra2 is a photoconvertible green fluorescent protein published in 2006, derived from Dendronephthya sp.. It has high acid sensitivity.
   3963..4046    +  CDS            large T antigen (fragment): large T antigen from SV40 (simian virus 40)
   4069..4190    +  polyA_signal   SV40 poly(A) signal: SV40 polyadenylation signal
   4197..4282    -  rep_origin     M13 ori (fragment): M13 bacteriophage origin of replication; arrow indicates direction of (+) strand synthesis
   4568..4586    -  promoter       T3 promoter: promoter for bacteriophage T3 RNA polymerase
   4631..4647    -  protein_bind   lac operator: The lac repressor binds to the lac operator to inhibit transcription in E. coli. This inhibition can be relieved by adding lactose or isopropyl-β-D-thiogalactopyranoside (IPTG). lac repressor encoded by lacI
   4655..4685    -  promoter       lac promoter: promoter for the E. coli lac operon
   4700..4721    -  protein_bind   CAP binding site: CAP binding activates transcription in the presence of cAMP. E. coli catabolite activator protein
   4734..4826    -  CDS            lacI (fragment): lac repressor; lacI; The lac repressor binds to the lac operator to inhibit transcription in E. coli. This inhibition can be relieved by adding lactose or isopropyl-β-D-thiogalactopyranoside (IPTG).
   5009..5597    -  rep_origin     ori: high-copy-number ColE1/pMB1/pBR322/pUC origin of replication
   5768..6628    -  CDS            AmpR: β-lactamase; bla; confers resistance to ampicillin, carbenicillin, and related antibiotics
   6629..6733    -  promoter       AmpR promoter: bla
   6759..7089    -  rep_origin     f1 ori (fragment) (sequence partly withheld): f1 bacteriophage origin of replication; arrow indicates direction of (+) strand synthesis
   7087..7314    +  CDS            tyr (fragment) (sequence partly withheld): TYRO_ORYLA - Also known as tyro. Experimental evidence at transcript level: Swiss-Prot protein existence level 2. This is a copper-containing oxidase that functions in the formation of pigments such as melanins and other polyphenolic compounds. From Oryzias latipes (Japanese rice fish) (Japanese killifish).
>Addgene plasmid #97129 | Tol2-lyzC-microRNA 457a-Dendra2 | addgene full sequence | sequence record 182670 | Addgene NGS Result
GTACAATATTTATAGGTAAAATTCACCAGCATATGCTTAAAGATAGCCATGCTCCAGGTCCTTGTGTCCT
TCTAAGGTCTGTTTGTGGTTTAAGCTGTTTGTTGACACACGCTTGTCATCTCCATTTTTCTGTGAAGTTA
TTGTCAGTTTATTGCACACTGGGTTGCATTAAGCTGCAGTTTTTTCACAACAGTTTTCCACATTGTAACA
GTCAGTCTCCAAATTATTCCATCAGTCCTCAAATTTAGTCATTTGAGGCCATGAAAACACTTAAAACTAC
ATGAAGGTAGTTTGGCATTAGGTTTTAGACTTGTTCTTGTTTGGCATATTGCAACCTGTGTAAAAATGAT
TTGATTTTTATTTTTTTTTTTTTTTTTTCAGAAAGAAACGGTCCAAAAAGAGTTATGTGAACATTTATCC
ATGTGTTTAATGTTTTTTAAATTAAAAAAAAACATTTTTATTAAACCACTTGTGACTAAACCTTTTTTAG
TTATTCTATTTTGTGACGAGTCTGAATGGCCAAAGTACTCTTGAATCCAAAATCTTTATAGTAAAATGTT
TAATCTTACTTGCAGTGTTGGGTATAATTTGTAACAAAGTTGAATTCCATATCTGCTGAGTGAAAAAGTA
AAGTAAGAGATTGCTGTAAATATTTAGGTTATTTATTTATTAATACAATATAGAAAGTAACAAAACACAA
TGTAAAAAATCAATAAAGAAAGTAAATATTAAAAGTAATGATAAACTAATGATGTAAACAATATTAGCAA
CAAAGTTTGTACAATTCAGGGAGGGTAAAGAATTTCACCTAATAGTCAAACTCTGTATTAAATAATATAA
AATCTTTGTTCTTAGTCTGAAGAGGAGACTGTGAGAGAAAGCTTACTGGTTGTTAAATTAGAAAATTTGT
AACTTGCAGATTAAAATGATTTAAATAATTTTATAAAGGCCATGTTTGAAACAAATGTAAAAACATAATA
AATGTTAAGAATTTCAGATATTGAGATTTTACAATTTAAAAAAAGCAATAAAGTAATAGCAGAGACCTAC
ACTCTTAAAGTAAATTACCCAACTCTGCTTACTAGTAACTTTTGGAATAGTTACTAGTATCCATTGAACA
AATACTAGAATCTAATTAAATTGTGTGAGTGTCCAATGAAAAGATTCTTGTATTTAAAACAGTACCAGTA
TCTATATATGTACAAAATTTAGTGCTAGCAAAATGCAAATAAATACTACTGCATATAATGGATTGCATTG
TAAATCGACTCGCCATAATACATTTATTTCCTATTTTTACTTTTAACAAAAAATAAGTTCACTGAGTATT
TCATGTCATTAAATCGCATTAAACCTCTTGCATGCTTTATGTACACTAGTGCAGTTCGCTAAATGACCAC
CGGTGTCACTAATAACACGATCGTTTCTGAATTCTGCATTAAACGCCATTTATACGTTGCTCTTATTAGT
AAACAATTTCTCCATCATGAGCTCGACCAGTATTGCATATTTCATCCTCTTAAATCCAGAGTTGTTTCTT
TTAATCACTTTCTCTTCATGATAAAAGCAGTTTTTGGTTTTCAGAAGTTTACAACAAACCCAGTCAGTTA
TTGCCTCAGCAAACACTGGAGCAACTGCACACTTGTGAAAAGCTTCTTGCGAAACACAAACCTTTCTCTG
GACTTATAAATAAAGGCATTCAGCAGCTCCACCATACACCTCCACTGGTCTTGATAAAGCAGATATCAGC
AGTGATACAGGTACCGCCACCATGGATGAGGAAATCGCTGCCCTGGTCGTTGACAACGGCTCCGGTATGT
GCAAAGCCGGTTTTGCTGGAGATGATGCCCCTCGTGCTGTTTTCCCCTCCATTGTTGGACGACCCAGACA
TCAGGTACATTTAATAAACCATCCTAATAACATGTTAATCATATTGAACCACATTAAACTCTCATTTGTG
CATTTTACATCTTTTAAAACCGATTTATATTCGTTTTTAGATAATGAAGTTTATTAAAGTGTTAATTCAC
AGCTTTATTGCTTGTTTTGAGAATCTGCTTGCATAAGTGATTTTTAAACTTGATCTGATTTTCGTTTGTT
TCGAAGTTCTTCAGCTTTGAAAGTCAGATCTTCAATTCACAGCCATGCCATAGTTTTAGGATACAGTATA
AGTAGACGAATTGGGATGCATCGTAGATTTTATGCTGTGTTTGTTATGGTTTTTCAGTGGTAGAGATTTT
CAGAGTATTATTAGGGTTATAGTCAGTGTCAGGTTTATTTATCGTCAGCGTGATGGGCAAAAAACAGCTG
GCAGTACGGGCTGCTGAATCACCAGGTTTGGCTCGCATGGCCTCTTCAGACAGTTGGGAATTCACATCCT
CTTTTTTTTTTAGTCTATATTTTAAGATGTCAGCTACTTTCTGCGACAGTGTAACCGTTCAAGCTGATGA
ATTAATCTGCATATATTTGTGACGTTCCCATCATCCTCTTTCCTCCCTTGGACCACTTGATGCCTCAGTG
TGCCTGACAGAAGCAGCACATCAATATTGGCAGCTGCCCTCTCTCTGGGTTGCCAGTATGGTTTGTGCTG
CTCCCGTCAGACAGACACACTCAGCGATCCTCCAGTATTTGGAGCAATATGAAAACCACCTGTCCGGAAA
TTAATTGTATGTATTTGACTTTGACAATGTCACTTTCAACTGAAATGCTTTCTCTTTGTTCGGACTTGCA
TGAAAAACCTAACATTAAAAAATATTACAAACAAAACCTTATTTGAGTGAAATTATTTTTATTTTCAATA
CACGAAATGAAAGATATCAGTGGTTTCAGTTTGTCGCTGATAAACTGGTGAAAACCAATGTGTGCTGTCG
CTAAGCCAACTGCTGTTACTCTCGCCCAGAAATCTGCGCCAACATGGACACACCCAGTGGAGCAAGCCAT
CTGATTTTCATGGTCAGATTGTAAAGAAGCAATTACTCTTGGACAGTTTAAGCAGAAAAGCCACCAAGTC
AAGTCACTGGTCATATGATGAACTCGAAGATCTAATAAAAGTTAATTTAAGCGTTCATTACAATAAATTC
AAGTGAATCTGTTTTAAGCTAGCCTTTAACGTTTTTAAATTCCTTCAAACAAATTAGTTCCTCTTTGCAG
TTCCTCATTTCTCGGTGAGCTGGTGCTTTAATCCCTTTACTTTTTCTTCCTCTAGGGAGTGATGGTTGGC
ATGGGACGAATTAATTCCTGCAGCCCGGGGGTACCGGTCGCCACCATGAACACCCCGGGAATTAACCTGA
TCAAGGAGGACATGCGCGTGAAGGTGCACATGGAGGGCAACGTGAACGGCCACGCCTTCGTGATCGAGGG
CGAGGGCAAGGGCAAGCCCTACGAGGGCACCCAGACCGCCAACCTGACCGTGAAGGAGGGCGCCCCCCTG
CCCTTCAGCTACGACATCCTGACCACCGCCGTGCACTACGGCAACCGGGTGTTCACCAAGTACCCCGAGG
ACATCCCCGACTACTTCAAGCAGAGCTTCCCCGAGGGCTACAGCTGGGAGCGCACCATGACCTTCGAGGA
CAAGGGCATCTGCACCATCCGCAGCGACATCAGCCTGGAGGGCGACTGCTTCTTCCAGAACGTGCGCTTC
AAGGGCACCAACTTCCCCCCCAACGGCCCCGTGATGCAGAAGAAAACCCTGAAGTGGGAGCCCAGCACCG
AGAAGCTGCACGTGCGCGACGGCCTGCTGGTGGGCAACATCAACATGGCCCTGCTGCTGGAGGGCGGCGG
CCACTACCTGTGCGACTTCAAGACCACCTACAAGGCCAAGAAGGTGGTGCAGCTGCCCGACGCCCACTTC
GTGGACCACCGCATCGAGATCCTGGGCAACGACAGCGACTACAACAAGGTGAAGCTGTACGAGCACGCCG
TGGCCCGCTACAGCCCCCTGCCCAGCCAGGTGTGGTAATCTAGATCATAATCAGCCATACCACATTTGTA
GAGGTTTTACTTGCTTTAAAAAACCTCCCACACCTCCCCCTGAACCTGAAACATAAAATGAATGCAATTG
TTGTTGTTAACTTGTTTATTGCAGCTTATAATGGTTACAAATAAAGCAATAGCATCACAAATTTCACAAA
TAAAGCATTTTTTTCACTGCATTCTAGTTGTGGTTTGTCCAAACTCATCAATGTATCTTAAGGCGTAAAT
TGTAAGCGTTAATATTTTGTTAAAATTCGCGTTAAATTTTTGTTAAATCAGCTCATTTTTTAACCAATAG
GCCGAAATCGGCGGATCCTGCGGCCGCAAGGGAAAATAGAATGAAGTGATCTCCAAAAAATAAGTACTTT
TTGACTGTAAATAAAATTGTAAGGAGTAAAAAGTACTTTTTTTTCTAAAAAAATGTAATTAAGTAAAAGT
AAAAGTATTGATTTTTAATTGTACTCAAGTAAAGTAAAAATCCCCAAAAATAATACTTAAGTACAGTAAT
CAAGTAAAATTACTCAAGTACTTTACACCTCTGGTTCTTGACCCCCTACCTTCAGCAAGCCCAGCAGATC
CACTAGATCTTTTGTTCCCTTTAGTGAGGGTTAATTGCGCGCTTGGCGTAATCATGGTCATAGCTGTTTC
CTGTGTGAAATTGTTATCCGCTCACAATTCCACACAACATACGAGCCGGAAGCATAAAGTGTAAAGCCTG
GGGTGCCTAATGAGTGAGCTAACTCACATTAATTGCGTTGCGCTCACTGCCCGCTTTCCAGTCGGGAAAC
CTGTCGTGCCAGCTGCATTAATGAATCGGCCAACGCGCGGGGAGAGGCGGTTTGCGTATTGGGCGCTCTT
CCGCTTCCTCGCTCACTGACTCGCTGCGCTCGGTCGTTCGGCTGCGGCGAGCGGTATCAGCTCACTCAAA
GGCGGTAATACGGTTATCCACAGAATCAGGGGATAACGCAGGAAAGAACATGTGAGCAAAAGGCCAGCAA
AAGGCCAGGAACCGTAAAAAGGCCGCGTTGCTGGCGTTTTTCCATAGGCTCCGCCCCCCTGACGAGCATC
ACAAAAATCGACGCTCAAGTCAGAGGTGGCGAAACCCGACAGGACTATAAAGATACCAGGCGTTTCCCCC
TGGAAGCTCCCTCGTGCGCTCTCCTGTTCCGACCCTGCCGCTTACCGGATACCTGTCCGCCTTTCTCCCT
TCGGGAAGCGTGGCGCTTTCTCATAGCTCACGCTGTAGGTATCTCAGTTCGGTGTAGGTCGTTCGCTCCA
AGCTGGGCTGTGTGCACGAACCCCCCGTTCAGCCCGACCGCTGCGCCTTATCCGGTAACTATCGTCTTGA
GTCCAACCCGGTAAGACACGACTTATCGCCACTGGCAGCAGCCACTGGTAACAGGATTAGCAGAGCGAGG
TATGTAGGCGGTGCTACAGAGTTCTTGAAGTGGTGGCCTAACTACGGCTACACTAGAAGAACAGTATTTG
GTATCTGCGCTCTGCTGAAGCCAGTTACCTTCGGAAAAAGAGTTGGTAGCTCTTGATCCGGCAAACAAAC
CACCGCTGGTAGCGGTGGTTTTTTTGTTTGCAAGCAGCAGATTACGCGCAGAAAAAAAGGATCTCAAGAA
GATCCTTTGATCTTTTCTACGGGGTCTGACGCTCAGTGGAACGAAAACTCACGTTAAGGGATTTTGGTCA
TGAGATTATCAAAAAGGATCTTCACCTAGATCCTTTTAAATTAAAAATGAAGTTTTAAATCAATCTAAAG
TATATATGAGTAAACTTGGTCTGACAGTTACCAATGCTTAATCAGTGAGGCACCTATCTCAGCGATCTGT
CTATTTCGTTCATCCATAGTTGCCTGACTCCCCGTCGTGTAGATAACTACGATACGGGAGGGCTTACCAT
CTGGCCCCAGTGCTGCAATGATACCGCGAGACCCACGCTCACCGGCTCCAGATTTATCAGCAATAAACCA
GCCAGCCGGAAGGGCCGAGCGCAGAAGTGGTCCTGCAACTTTATCCGCCTCCATCCAGTCTATTAATTGT
TGCCGGGAAGCTAGAGTAAGTAGTTCGCCAGTTAATAGTTTGCGCAACGTTGTTGCCATTGCTACAGGCA
TCGTGGTGTCACGCTCGTCGTTTGGTATGGCTTCATTCAGCTCCGGTTCCCAACGATCAAGGCGAGTTAC
ATGATCCCCCATGTTGTGCAAAAAAGCGGTTAGCTCCTTCGGTCCTCCGATCGTTGTCAGAAGTAAGTTG
GCCGCAGTGTTATCACTCATGGTTATGGCAGCACTGCATAATTCTCTTACTGTCATGCCATCCGTAAGAT
GCTTTTCTGTGACTGGTGAGTACTCAACCAAGTCATTCTGAGAATAGTGTATGCGGCGACCGAGTTGCTC
TTGCCCGGCGTCAATACGGGATAATACCGCGCCACATAGCAGAACTTTAAAAGTGCTCATCATTGGAAAA
CGTTCTTCGGGGCGAAAACTCTCAAGGATCTTACCGCTGTTGAGATCCAGTTCGATGTAACCCACTCGTG
CACCCAACTGATCTTCAGCATCTTTTACTTTCACCAGCGTTTCTGGGTGAGCAAAAACAGGAAGGCAAAA
TGCCGCAAAAAAGGGAATAAGGGCGACACGGAAATGTTGAATACTCATACTCTTCCTTTTTCAATATTAT
TGAAGCATTTATCAGGGTTATTGTCTCATGAGCGGATACATATTTGAATGTATTTAGAAAAATAAACAAA
TAGGGGTTCCGCGCACATTTCCCCGAAAAGTGCCACCTAAATTGTAAGCGTTAATATTTTGTTAAAATTC
GCGTTAAATTTTTGTTAAATCAGCTCATTTTTTAACCAATAGGCCGAAATCGGCAAAATCCCTTATAAAT
CAAAAGAATAGACCGAGATAGGGT
[37 nt withheld, positions 6885-6921]
AAAGAACGTGGACTCCAACGTCAAAGG
[49 nt withheld, positions 6949-6997]
T
[91 nt withheld, positions 6999-7089]
CACAATGACGGCTACTACATGGTGCCATTCCTTCCTCTTTATAGGAATGGAGACTACCTCCTGTCCAACA
ATGCTCTTGGATACGAGTACGCCTACCTGTTGGACCCAGGTCATTGCACAACACCAGAAATGCCCTCTGA
TCTGCAAAAGACGTGAATATCTGTTCAGACACCCATATCCACTCTGTTCCACACAGGTCAGAGGTTTGTC
CAGGAGTTCTTGACAGAGGTGTAAAAAGTACTCAAAAATTTTACTCAAGTGAAAGTACAAGTACTTAGGG
AAAATTTTACTCAATTAAAAGTAAAAGTATCTGGCTAGAATCTTACTTGAGTAAAAGTAAAAAAGTACTC
CATTAAAATTGTACTTGAGTATTAAGGAAGTAAAAGGCTAGCAAGATCTGCTCGAGATACATTTGATTAG
AAGAGTTTGACTTGGGTTGATTATAGCAAATAGTGGAACACAAACAGATTTTGAAATATTCTTGCAAATT
TATTTATTAAATCCATTCAAATATTGTCATTTTTTGTACTGTGTAATTTATATTGATTTGCTCATACAAT
ATTTACATTTCGCTTAAACAATACACTATTATTTATATTTAAAAATAGCTATATATAAATCAAATGTATA
GCTCTTTTTTACACAATTAATCAAAGCTAAAATATTTGTCACACAAATACAGTAAGCCACTTCACAATGA
TATCTTCAAAATCTGTGCTTGACTGAATCATTTCATTTATTGTTTTGTAATTCACATTATACCTTACGTT
CTCCAGGCACAGTTTGAATTGTTGATAAATGAAGATAATACATCTGATTTAATTAGTCTCCTTTGTTTAT
AATAACTTTAATCTAATTTGATAGTAATAATTCCAGCAATACATCCATTACAATAAAAATCGCTTTTTTA
TTTTGCACATTAGTTTGCCGGTATTTGTTTAAAGTTTCACCATACTTTTAAATCATGTGCTATTTGAAAA
GGGCTGTTATGACTGGAATTAAATGTTTTTTTTTATATCAGTGTTTTAGATTGAA
